Addgene plasmid #108510: pCR3-vsv-GCN4-dCEN-INCENP
Purpose: expression of vsv-GCN4-dCEN-INCENP
Depositing lab: Susanne Lens. Depositing organization: University Medical Centre Utrecht. Publication: Inter-domain Cooperation in INCENP Promotes Aurora B Relocation from Centromeres to Microtubules. van der Horst A, Vromans MJ, Bouwman K, van der Waal MS, Hadders MA, Lens SM. Cell Rep. 2015 Jul 21;12(3):380-7. doi: 10.1016/j.celrep.2015.06.038. Epub 2015 Jul 9. PubMed 26166576.
Backbone
  Vector backbone: pCR3
  Backbone size w/o insert (bp): 5000
  Vector type: Mammalian Expression
Growth in bacteria
  Bacterial resistance: Ampicillin, 100 μg/mL
  Growth temperature: 37°C
  Growth strain: DH5alpha
  Copy number: High Copy
Gene/Insert
  Gene/Insert name: GCN4-dCEN-INCENP
  Species: H. sapiens (human)
  Insert size (bp): 2724
  Mutation: replace CEN box for GCN4 dimerazation domain
  Entrez Gene: INCENP
  Promoter: CMV
  Tag / fusion protein: VSV (N terminal on insert)
  Cloning method: Restriction Enzyme; 5′ cloning site EcoR1 (unknown if destroyed); 3′ cloning site EcoR1 (unknown if destroyed)
Terms and licenses: Academic/Nonprofit Terms; Industry Terms: Not Available to Industry
How to cite: pCR3-vsv-GCN4-dCEN-INCENP was a gift from Susanne Lens (Addgene plasmid # 108510 ; http://n2t.net/addgene:108510 ; RRID:Addgene_108510)
