[The description below was written by a language model from this plasmid's Addgene catalogue record and pLannotate feature annotations shown in this document.]
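Description:
pCR3-vsv-GCN4-dCEN-INCENP is a mammalian expression plasmid built on the pCR3 backbone, about 7.8 kb in the sequenced record. It is propagated in E. coli as a high-copy plasmid through a ColE1/pUC-type origin and selected with ampicillin via the β-lactamase gene. An f1 origin is also present, allowing single-stranded DNA production. A separate cassette, driven by the SV40 enhancer/early promoter and ending in an HSV TK poly(A) signal, carries the Tn5 NeoR/KanR gene. This could support G418 selection of transfected mammalian cells, although the record does not mention such use. A few short fragments are also annotated, including a truncated HIV-1 LTR, a ble fragment and partial promoter and poly(A) matches. These are probably backbone remnants or annotation artefacts rather than functional parts.

The payload is a modified human INCENP, the scaffold subunit of the chromosomal passenger complex. INCENP's N-terminus normally binds survivin and borealin to tether the complex to the inner centromere, while its C-terminus engages Aurora B. In this construct the N-terminal CEN box has been replaced by the dimerization domain of yeast GCN4, annotated as a short fragment immediately upstream of the remaining INCENP coding sequence. According to the catalogue entry, a VSV epitope tag sits at the N-terminus, though the feature table does not annotate it. Transcription is driven by the CMV immediate-early enhancer and promoter and terminated by the bGH poly(A) signal. Flanking T7 and SP6 promoters could serve for in vitro transcription or as sequencing primer sites. The stated purpose is simply expression of this fusion, and the associated study concerns how INCENP domains cooperate to relocate Aurora B from centromeres to microtubules.
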