Features (pLannotate 1.2.2; 19 found; start..end, strand, type, name):
      6..385     +  enhancer       CMV enhancer: human cytomegalovirus immediate early enhancer
    386..589     +  promoter       CMV promoter: human cytomegalovirus (CMV) immediate early promoter
    585..618     +  LTR            5' LTR (truncated) (fragment): truncated 5' long terminal repeat (LTR) from HIV-1
    634..652     +  promoter       T7 promoter: promoter for bacteriophage T7 RNA polymerase
    726..824     +  CDS            GCN4 (fragment): GCN4_YEAST - Also known as AAS101 From Saccharomyces cerevisiae (strain ATCC 204508 / S288c) (Baker's yeast).
    828..3440    +  CDS            INCENP (fragment): INCE_HUMAN - Experimental evidence at protein level: Swiss-Prot protein existence level 1. Component of the chromosomal passenger complex (CPC), a complex that acts as a key regulator of mitosis. The CPC complex has essential functions at the centromere in ensuring correct chromosome alignment and segregation and is required for chromatin-induced microtubule stabilization and spindle assembly. Acts as a scaffold regulating CPC localization and activity. The C-terminus associates with AURKB or AURKC, the N-terminus associated with BIRC5/survivin and CDCA8/borealin tethers the CPC to the inner c
   3482..3500    -  promoter       SP6 promoter: promoter for bacteriophage SP6 RNA polymerase
   3526..3750    +  polyA_signal   bGH poly(A) signal: bovine growth hormone polyadenylation signal
   3754..3772    +  promoter       SV40 promoter (fragment): SV40 enhancer and early promoter
   3882..4470    -  rep_origin     ori: high-copy-number ColE1/pMB1/pBR322/pUC origin of replication
   4692..4708    +  polyA_signal   bGH poly(A) signal (fragment): bovine growth hormone polyadenylation signal
   4799..4846    -  polyA_signal   HSV TK poly(A) signal: herpes simplex virus thymidine kinase polyadenylation signal (Cole and Stacy, 1985)
   4905..5057    -  CDS            ble (fragment): BLE_KLEPN - Experimental evidence at protein level: Swiss-Prot protein existence level 1. Binding protein with a strong affinity to the bleomycin family of antibiotics. Binds to CL990; an antimitotic-antibiotic compound. From Klebsiella pneumoniae.
   5078..5872    -  CDS            NeoR/KanR: aminoglycoside phosphotransferase from Tn5; aph(3')-II (or nptII); confers resistance to neomycin, kanamycin, and G418 (Geneticin®)
   5907..6264    -  promoter       SV40 promoter: SV40 enhancer and early promoter
   6266..6283    -  promoter       AmpR promoter (fragment): bla
   6324..7184    -  CDS            AmpR: β-lactamase; bla; confers resistance to ampicillin, carbenicillin, and related antibiotics
   7185..7289    -  promoter       AmpR promoter: bla
   7316..7744    +  rep_origin     f1 ori (sequence partly withheld): f1 bacteriophage origin of replication; arrow indicates direction of (+) strand synthesis
>Addgene plasmid #108510 | pCR3-vsv-GCN4-dCEN-INCENP | addgene full sequence | sequence record 220771 | Addgene NGS Result
GCGTTGACATTGATTATTGACTAGTTATTAATAGTAATCAATTACGGGGTCATTAGTTCATAGCCCATAT
ATGGAGTTCCGCGTTACATAACTTACGGTAAATGGCCCGCCTGGCTGACCGCCCAACGACCCCCGCCCAT
TGACGTCAATAATGACGTATGTTCCCATAGTAACGCCAATAGGGACTTTCCATTGACGTCAATGGGTGGA
GTATTTACGGTAAACTGCCCACTTGGCAGTACATCAAGTGTATCATATGCCAAGTACGCCCCCTATTGAC
GTCAATGACGGTAAATGGCCCGCCTGGCATTATGCCCAGTACATGACCTTATGGGACTTTCCTACTTGGC
AGTACATCTACGTATTAGTCATCGCTATTACCATGGTGATGCGGTTTTGGCAGTACATCAATGGGCGTGG
ATAGCGGTTTGACTCACGGGGATTTCCAAGTCTCCACCCCATTGACGTCAATGGGAGTTTGTTTTGGCAC
CAAAATCAACGGGACTTTCCAAAATGTCGTAACAACTCCGCCCCATTGACGCAAATGGGCGGTAGGCGTG
TACGGTGGGAGGTCTATATAAGCAGAGCTCTCTGGCTAACTAGAGAACCCACTGCTTACTGGCTTATCGA
AATTAATACGACTCACTATAGGGAGACCCAAGCTTGGTACCGGATCCGCCACCATGTACACCGACATCGA
GATGAACCGGTTGGGCAAGGAATTCAGAATGAAACAACTTGAAGACAAGGTTGAAGAATTGCTTTCGAAA
AATTATCACTTGGAAAATGAGGTTGCCAGATTAAAGAAATTAGTTGGCGAACGCGGTGAATTCAGCAAAG
AGCCAGAGCTGATGCCCAAAACACCTTCTCAGAAGAACCGACGGAAGAAGAGACGGATTTCTTATGTTCA
GGATGAAAACAGAGATCCCATCAGGAGAAGGTTATCCCGCAGAAAGTCTCGGAGCAGCCAGCTGAGCTCC
CGACGCCTCCGCAGCAAGGACAGTGTAGAGAAGCTGGCTACAGTGGTCGGGGAGAACGGCTCCGTTCTGC
GGCGTGTGACCCGTGCTGCGGCTGCAGCTGCCGCGGCTACCATGGCATTGGCTGCACCTTCTTCACCCAC
CCCTGAGTCTCCCACGATGCTGACTAAGAAGCCCGAGGATAACCACACCCAGTGCCAGCTGGTGCCTGTG
GTGGAGATCGGCATCAGTGAGCGCCAGAATGCTGAGCAGCATGTCACCCAGCTCATGTCCACCGAGCCTC
TGCCCCGCACTCTGTCCCCGACTCCAGCTTCAGCCACAGCTCCAACCTCCCAGGGCATCCCGACATCAGA
TGAGGAATCAACACCTAAGAAGTCGAAGGCCAGGATACTGGAGTCCATCACAGTGAGCTCCCTGATGGCT
ACACCCCAGGACCCCAAGGGTCAAGGGGTCGGGACGGGGCGGTCTGCGTCTAAGCTCAGGATTGCGCAGG
TCTCCCCTGGCCCACGGGACTCGCCAGCCTTTCCAGATTCTCCATGGCGGGAGCGGGTGCTGGCTCCCAT
CCTGCCGGATAACTTCTCCACGCCCACGGGCTCTCGCACGGACTCTCAATCGGTGCGGCACAGCCCGATC
GCCCCGTCTTCCCCGAGTCCCCGAGTCTTAGCCCAGAAGTACTCTCTGGTGGCCAAACAGGAAAGTGTTG
TCCGCAGGGCGAGCAGAAGGCTTGCCAAGAAGACTGCCGAAGAGCCAGCTGCCTCTGGCCGCATCATCTG
TCACAGTTACCTGGAGAGGCTCCTGAATGTTGAGGTGCCCCAGAAAGTTGGTTCTGAGCAGAAGGAACCC
CCCGAGGAGGCTGAGCCTGTGGCGGCAGCTGAGCCAGAGGTCCCTGAGAACAACGGAAATAACTCGTGGC
CCCACAATGACACAGAGATCGCCAACAGCACACCCAACCCGAAGCCTGCAGCCAGCAGCCCGGAAACACC
CTCTGCAGGGCAGCAAGAGGCCAAGACGGACCAAGCAGATGGACCCAGAGAGCCACCGCAGAGTGCCAGG
AGGAAGCGCAGCTACAAGCAGGCCGTGAGTGAGCTGGACGAGGAGCAGCACCTGGAGGATGAGGAGCTGC
AGCCCCCCAGGAGCAAGACCCCTTCCTCACCCTGCCCAGCCAGCAAGGTGGTACGGCCCCTCCGGACCTT
TCTGCACACAGTGCAGAGGAACCAGATGCTCACGACCCCGACCTCAGCCCCACGCAGCGTCATGAAGTCC
TTTATTAAGCGCAACACTCCCCTGCGCATGGACCCCAAGTGCAGCTTCGTCGAGAAGGAGCGGCAGCGCC
TGGAGAATCTGCGGCGGAAGGAGGAGGCCGAGCAGCTGCGCAGGCAGAAGGTGGAGGAGGACAAGCGGCG
GCGGCTGGAGGAGGTGAAGCTGAAGCGTGAGGAACGCCTCCGCAAGGTGCTGCAGGCCCGCGAGCGGGTG
GAGCAGATGAAGGAGGAGAAGAAGAAGCAGATTGAGCAGAAGTTTGCTCAGATCGACGAGAAGACTGAGA
AGGCCAAGGAGGAGCGGCTGGCAGAGGAGAAGGCCAAGAAAAAGGCGGCGGCCAAGAAGATGGAGGAGGT
GGAAGCACGCAGGAAGCAGGAAGAGGATGCACGTAGGCTCAGGTGGCTGCAGCAGGAGGAGGAAGAGCGG
CGGCACCAAGAGCTGCTGCAGAAGAAGAAGGAAGAGGAGCAGGAGCGGCTGCGGAAGGCGGCCGAGGCTA
AGCGGCTGGCAGAGCAGCGGGAGCAGGAGCGGCGGGAGCAGGAGCGGCGCGAGCAGGAGCGGCGCGAGCA
GGAGCGGCGGGAGCAGGAGCGGCGCGAGCAGGAGCGACAGCTGGCAGAGCAGGAGCGTCGGCGGGAGCAG
GAGCGGCTCCAGGCCGAGAGGGAGCTGCAGGAGCGGGAGAAGGCCCTGCGGCTGCAGAAGGAGCAGCTGC
AGAGGGAACTGGAGGAGAAGAAGAAGAAGGAAGAGCAGCAGCGTCTGGCTGAGCGGCAGCTGCAGGAGGA
GCAAGAGAAGAAAGCCAAGGAGGCAGCAGGGGCCAGCAAGGCCCTGAATGTGACTGTGGACGTGCAGTCT
CCAGCTTGTACCTCATATCAGATGACTCCGCAAGGGCACAGGGCCCCTCCCAAGATCAACCCAGATAACT
ACGGGATGGATCTGAATAGCGACGACTCCACCGATGATGAGGCCCATCCCCGGAAGCCCATCCCCACCTG
GGCCCGAGGCACCCCGCTCAGCCAGGCTATCATTCACCAGTACTACCACCCACCGAACCTTCTGGAGCTC
TTTGGAACCATTCTCCCACTGGACTTGGAGGATATCTTCAAGAAGAGCAAGCCCCGCTATCACAAGCGCA
CCAGCTCTGCTGTCTGGAACTCACCGCCCCTGCAGGGCGCCAGGGTCCCCAGCAGCCTGGCCTACAGCCT
GAAGAAGCACAAGCTTTGACTCGAGTAGATGACTAGTCTAGAGGGCCCTATTCTATAGTGTCACCTAAAT
GCTAGAGCTCGCTGATCAGCCTCGACTGTGCCTTCTAGTTGCCAGCCATCTGTTGTTTGCCCCTCCCCCG
TGCCTTCCTTGACCCTGGAAGGTGCCACTCCCACTGTCCTTTCCTAATAAAATGAGGAAATTGCATCGCA
TTGTCTGAGTAGGTGTCATTCTATTCTGGGGGGTGGGGTGGGGCAGGACAGCAAGGGGGAGGATTGGGAA
GACAATAGCAGGCATGCTGGGGATGCGGTGGGCTCTATGGCTTCTGAGGCGGAAAGAACCAGTGGCGGTA
ATACGGTTATCCACAGAATCAGGGGATAACGCAGGAAAGAACATGTGAGCAAAAGGCCAGCAAAAGGCCA
GGAACCGTAAAAAGGCCGCGTTGCTGGCGTTTTTCCATAGGCTCCGCCCCCCTGACGAGCATCACAAAAA
TCGACGCTCAAGTCAGAGGTGGCGAAACCCGACAGGACTATAAAGATACCAGGCGTTTCCCCCTGGAAGC
TCCCTCGTGCGCTCTCCTGTTCCGACCCTGCCGCTTACCGGATACCTGTCCGCCTTTCTCCCTTCGGGAA
GCGTGGCGCTTTCTCATAGCTCACGCTGTAGGTATCTCAGTTCGGTGTAGGTCGTTCGCTCCAAGCTGGG
CTGTGTGCACGAACCCCCCGTTCAGCCCGACCGCTGCGCCTTATCCGGTAACTATCGTCTTGAGTCCAAC
CCGGTAAGACACGACTTATCGCCACTGGCAGCAGCCACTGGTAACAGGATTAGCAGAGCGAGGTATGTAG
GCGGTGCTACAGAGTTCTTGAAGTGGTGGCCTAACTACGGCTACACTAGAAGAACAGTATTTGGTATCTG
CGCTCTGCTGAAGCCAGTTACCTTCGGAAAAAGAGTTGGTAGCTCTTGATCCGGCAAACAAACCACCGCT
GGTAGCGGTGGTTTTTTTGTTTGCAAGCAGCAGATTACGCGCAGAAAAAAAGGATCTCAAGAAGATCCTT
TGATCTTTTCTACGGGGTCTGACGCTCAGTGGAACGAAAACTCACGTTAAGGGATTTTGGTCATGAGATT
ATCAAAAAGGATCTTCACCTAGATCCTTTTAAATTAAAAATGAAGTTTTAAATCAATCTAAAGTATATAT
GAGTAACCTGAGGCTATGGCAGGGCCTGCCGCCCCGACGTTGGCTGCGAGCCCTGGGCCTTCACCCGAAC
TTGGGGGGTGGGGTGGGGAAAAGGAAGAAACGCGGGCGTATTGGCCCCAATGGGGTCTCGGTGGGGTATC
GACAGAGTGCCAGCCCTGGGACCGAACCCCGCGTTTATGAACAAACGACCCAACACCGTGCGTTTTATTC
TGTCTTTTTATTGCCGTCATAGCGCGGGTTCCTTCCGGTATTGTCTCCTTCCGTGTTTCAGTTAGCCTCC
CCCTAGGGTGGGCGAAGAACTCCAGCATGAGATCCCCGCGCTGGAGGATCATCCAGCCGGCGTCCCGGAA
AACGATTCCGAAGCCCAACCTTTCATAGAAGGCGGCGGTGGAATCGAAATCTCGTGATGGCAGGTTGGGC
GTCGCTTGGTCGGTCATTTCGAACCCCAGAGTCCCGCTCAGAAGAACTCGTCAAGAAGGCGATAGAAGGC
GATGCGCTGCGAATCGGGAGCGGCGATACCGTAAAGCACGAGGAAGCGGTCAGCCCATTCGCCGCCAAGC
TCTTCAGCAATATCACGGGTAGCCAACGCTATGTCCTGATAGCGGTCCGCCACACCCAGCCGGCCACAGT
CGATGAATCCAGAAAAGCGGCCATTTTCCACCATGATATTCGGCAAGCAGGCATCGCCATGGGTCACGAC
GAGATCCTCGCCGTCGGGCATGCTCGCCTTGAGCCTGGCGAACAGTTCGGCTGGCGCGAGCCCCTGATGC
TCTTCGTCCAGATCATCCTGATCGACAAGACCGGCTTCCATCCGAGTACGTGCTCGCTCGATGCGATGTT
TCGCTTGGTGGTCGAATGGGCAGGTAGCCGGATCAAGCGTATGCAGCCGCCGCATTGCATCAGCCATGAT
GGATACTTTCTCGGCAGGAGCAAGGTGAGATGACAGGAGATCCTGCCCCGGCACTTCGCCCAATAGCAGC
CAGTCCCTTCCCGCTTCAGTGACAACGTCGAGCACAGCTGCGCAAGGAACGCCCGTCGTGGCCAGCCACG
ATAGCCGCGCTGCCTCGTCTTGCAGTTCATTCAGGGCACCGGACAGGTCGGTCTTGACAAAAAGAACCGG
GCGCCCCTGCGCTGACAGCCGGAACACGGCGGCATCAGAGCAGCCGATTGTCTGTTGTGCCCAGTCATAG
CCGAATAGCCTCTCCACCCAAGCGGCCGGAGAACCTGCGTGCAATCCATCTTGTTCAATCATGCGAAACG
ATCCTCATCCTGTCTCTTGATCGATCTTTGCAAAAGCCTAGGCCTCCAAAAAAGCCTCCTCACTACTTCT
GGAATAGCTCAGAGGCCGAGGCGGCCTCGGCCTCTGCATAAATAAAAAAAATTAGTCAGCCATGGGGCGG
AGAATGGGCGGAACTGGGCGGAGTTAGGGGCGGGATGGGCGGAGTTAGGGGCGGGACTATGGTTGCTGAC
TAATTGAGATGCATGCTTTGCATACTTCTGCCTGCTGGGGAGCCTGGGGACTTTCCACACCTGGTTGCTG
ACTAATTGAGATGCATGCTTTGCATACTTCTGCCTGCTGGGGAGCCTGGGGACTTTCCACACCCTAACTG
ACACACATTCCACAGCTGGTTCTTTCCGCCTCAGGACTCTTCCTTTTTCAATAAATCAATCTAAAGTATA
TATGAGTAAACTTGGTCTGACAGTTACCAATGCTTAATCAGTGAGGCACCTATCTCAGCGATCTGTCTAT
TTCGTTCATCCATAGTTGCCTGACTCCCCGTCGTGTAGATAACTACGATACGGGAGGGCTTACCATCTGG
CCCCAGTGCTGCAATGATACCGCGAGACCCACGCTCACCGGCTCCAGATTTATCAGCAATAAACCAGCCA
GCCGGAAGGGCCGAGCGCAGAAGTGGTCCTGCAACTTTATCCGCCTCCATCCAGTCTATTAATTGTTGCC
GGGAAGCTAGAGTAAGTAGTTCGCCAGTTAATAGTTTGCGCAACGTTGTTGCCATTGCTACAGGCATCGT
GGTGTCACGCTCGTCGTTTGGTATGGCTTCATTCAGCTCCGGTTCCCAACGATCAAGGCGAGTTACATGA
TCCCCCATGTTGTGCAAAAAAGCGGTTAGCTCCTTCGGTCCTCCGATCGTTGTCAGAAGTAAGTTGGCCG
CAGTGTTATCACTCATGGTTATGGCAGCACTGCATAATTCTCTTACTGTCATGCCATCCGTAAGATGCTT
TTCTGTGACTGGTGAGTACTCAACCAAGTCATTCTGAGAATAGTGTATGCGGCGACCGAGTTGCTCTTGC
CCGGCGTCAATACGGGATAATACCGCGCCACATAGCAGAACTTTAAAAGTGCTCATCATTGGAAAACGTT
CTTCGGGGCGAAAACTCTCAAGGATCTTACCGCTGTTGAGATCCAGTTCGATGTAACCCACTCGTGCACC
CAACTGATCTTCAGCATCTTTTACTTTCACCAGCGTTTCTGGGTGAGCAAAAACAGGAAGGCAAAATGCC
GCAAAAAAGGGAATAAGGGCGACACGGAAATGTTGAATACTCATACTCTTCCTTTTTCAATATTATTGAA
GCATTTATCAGGGTTATTGTCTCATGAGCGGATACATATTTGAATGTATTTAGAAAAATAAACAAATAGG
GGTTCCGCGCACATTTCCCCGAAAAGTGCCACCTG
[124 nt withheld, positions 7316-7439]
C
[91 nt withheld, positions 7441-7531]
A
[49 nt withheld, positions 7533-7581]
CCTTTGACGTTGGAGTCCACGTTCTTT
[37 nt withheld, positions 7609-7645]
ACCCTATCTCGGTCTATTCTTTTGATTTATAAGGGATTTTGCCGATTTCGGCCTATTGGTTAAAAAATGA
GCTGATTTAACAAAAATTTAACGCGAATTTTAACAAAATATTAACGCTTACAATTTACGCGC
